Addgene plasmid #163990: pcDNA3.1 6A NLRP1 UPA-CARD-FLAG E1461R
Purpose: Mammalian expression vector encoding human NLRP1 UPA-CARD (dimer interface mutant) with a C-terminal FLAG tag
Depositing lab: Hao Wu. Depositing organization: Boston Children's Hospital. Publication: Mechanism of filament formation in UPA-promoted CARD8 and NLRP1 inflammasomes. Robert Hollingsworth L, David L, Li Y, Griswold AR, Ruan J, Sharif H, Fontana P, Orth-He EL, Fu TM, Bachovchin DA, Wu H. Nat Commun. 2021 Jan 8;12(1):189. doi: 10.1038/s41467-020-20320-y. PubMed 33420033.
Backbone
  Vector backbone: pcDNA3.1 LIC 6A
  Vector type: Mammalian Expression
Growth in bacteria
  Bacterial resistance: Ampicillin, 100 μg/mL
  Growth temperature: 37°C
  Growth strain: DH5alpha
  Copy number: High Copy
Gene/Insert
  Gene/Insert name: NLRP1 UPA-CARD
  Species: H. sapiens (human)
  Mutation: E1461R
  Entrez Gene: NLRP1 (a.k.a. AIADK, CARD7, CIDED, CLR17.1, DEFCAP, DEFCAP-L/S, JRRP, MSPC, NAC, NALP1, PP1044, SLEV1, VAMAS1)
  Tag / fusion protein: FLAG (C terminal on insert)
  Cloning method: Ligation Independent Cloning
Terms and licenses: Academic/Nonprofit Terms; Industry Terms: Not Available to Industry
How to cite: pcDNA3.1 6A NLRP1 UPA-CARD-FLAG E1461R was a gift from Hao Wu (Addgene plasmid # 163990 ; http://n2t.net/addgene:163990 ; RRID:Addgene_163990)
