[The description below was written by a language model from this plasmid's Addgene catalogue record and pLannotate feature annotations shown in this document.]
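Description:
pcDNA3.1 6A NLRP1 UPA-CARD-FLAG E1461R is a 6,265 bp mammalian expression plasmid built on the pcDNA3.1 LIC 6A backbone, a pcDNA3.1 derivative adapted for ligation-independent cloning. It is propagated in E. coli as a high-copy plasmid through a ColE1/pUC-type origin and selected with ampicillin via the β-lactamase gene. An f1 origin is also present. For selection in mammalian cells, the backbone carries a neomycin/kanamycin phosphotransferase gene driven by the SV40 enhancer/early promoter and terminated by the SV40 polyadenylation signal. Small annotated fragments (an HIV-1 LTR piece, an attB2-like site, ble, lacI and bom remnants) appear to be short sequence matches or backbone leftovers rather than functional elements.

The payload is a fragment of human NLRP1 of about 800 bp that covers the UPA subdomain and the C-terminal CARD, and it carries a C-terminal FLAG tag according to the catalogue entry. The tag itself is not annotated separately in the feature table. Expression is driven by the human CMV immediate-early enhancer and promoter and terminated by the bovine growth hormone polyadenylation signal. T7 and SP6 promoters flank the insert and can serve for in vitro transcription or as sequencing primer sites. The insert bears the E1461R substitution, which the record describes as a dimer interface mutant. The associated study concerns UPA-promoted filament formation in the CARD8 and NLRP1 inflammasomes. The construct is therefore suited to expressing this mutant in mammalian cells and detecting or immunoprecipitating it through FLAG, presumably to test how disrupting the interface affects inflammasome assembly relative to the wild-type fragment.
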