Features (pLannotate 1.2.2; 22 found; start..end, strand, type, name):
      1..380     +  enhancer       CMV enhancer: human cytomegalovirus immediate early enhancer
    381..584     +  promoter       CMV promoter: human cytomegalovirus (CMV) immediate early promoter
    580..613     +  LTR            5' LTR (truncated) (fragment): truncated 5' long terminal repeat (LTR) from HIV-1
    629..647     +  promoter       T7 promoter: promoter for bacteriophage T7 RNA polymerase
    692..1486    +  CDS            NLRP1 (fragment): NLRP1_HUMAN - Also known as CARD7, DEFCAP From Homo sapiens (Human).
   1488..1512    -  protein_bind   attB2: mutant version of attB; recombination site for the Gateway® BP reaction BP Clonase™
   1584..1602    -  promoter       SP6 promoter: promoter for bacteriophage SP6 RNA polymerase
   1628..1852    +  polyA_signal   bGH poly(A) signal: bovine growth hormone polyadenylation signal
   1856..1877    +  promoter       SV40 promoter (fragment): SV40 enhancer and early promoter
   1898..2326    +  rep_origin     f1 ori (sequence partly withheld): f1 bacteriophage origin of replication; arrow indicates direction of (+) strand synthesis
   2340..2669    +  promoter       SV40 promoter: SV40 enhancer and early promoter
   2736..3527    +  CDS            neo: KKA2_KLEPN - Also known as kan, nptII. Experimental evidence at protein level: Swiss-Prot protein existence level 1. Resistance to kanamycin, neomycin, paromomycin, ribostamycin, butirosin and gentamicin B. From Klebsiella pneumoniae.
   3551..3709    +  CDS            ble (fragment): BLE_KLEPN - Experimental evidence at protein level: Swiss-Prot protein existence level 1. Binding protein with a strong affinity to the bleomycin family of antibiotics. Binds to CL990; an antimitotic-antibiotic compound. From Klebsiella pneumoniae.
   3704..3825    +  polyA_signal   SV40 poly(A) signal: SV40 polyadenylation signal
   3898..3914    -  protein_bind   lac operator: The lac repressor binds to the lac operator to inhibit transcription in E. coli. This inhibition can be relieved by adding lactose or isopropyl-β-D-thiogalactopyranoside (IPTG). lac repressor encoded by lacI
   3922..3952    -  promoter       lac promoter: promoter for the E. coli lac operon
   3967..3988    -  protein_bind   CAP binding site: CAP binding activates transcription in the presence of cAMP. E. coli catabolite activator protein
   4001..4093    -  CDS            lacI (fragment): lac repressor; lacI; The lac repressor binds to the lac operator to inhibit transcription in E. coli. This inhibition can be relieved by adding lactose or isopropyl-β-D-thiogalactopyranoside (IPTG).
   4276..4864    -  rep_origin     ori: high-copy-number ColE1/pMB1/pBR322/pUC origin of replication
   5035..5895    -  CDS            AmpR: β-lactamase; bla; confers resistance to ampicillin, carbenicillin, and related antibiotics
   5896..6000    -  promoter       AmpR promoter: bla
   6059..6111    -  misc_feature   bom (fragment): basis of mobility region from pBR322
>Addgene plasmid #163990 | pcDNA3.1 6A NLRP1 UPA-CARD-FLAG E1461R | addgene full sequence | sequence record 324595 | Addgene NGS Result
GACATTGATTATTGACTAGTTATTAATAGTAATCAATTACGGGGTCATTAGTTCATAGCCCATATATGGA
GTTCCGCGTTACATAACTTACGGTAAATGGCCCGCCTGGCTGACCGCCCAACGACCCCCGCCCATTGACG
TCAATAATGACGTATGTTCCCATAGTAACGCCAATAGGGACTTTCCATTGACGTCAATGGGTGGAGTATT
TACGGTAAACTGCCCACTTGGCAGTACATCAAGTGTATCATATGCCAAGTACGCCCCCTATTGACGTCAA
TGACGGTAAATGGCCCGCCTGGCATTATGCCCAGTACATGACCTTATGGGACTTTCCTACTTGGCAGTAC
ATCTACGTATTAGTCATCGCTATTACCATGGTGATGCGGTTTTGGCAGTACATCAATGGGCGTGGATAGC
GGTTTGACTCACGGGGATTTCCAAGTCTCCACCCCATTGACGTCAATGGGAGTTTGTTTTGGCACCAAAA
TCAACGGGACTTTCCAAAATGTCGTAACAACTCCGCCCCATTGACGCAAATGGGCGGTAGGCGTGTACGG
TGGGAGGTCTATATAAGCAGAGCTCTCTGGCTAACTAGAGAACCCACTGCTTACTGGCTTATCGAAATTA
ATACGACTCACTATAGGGAGACCCAAGCTTGGTACCGAGCTCGGATCCCTACTTCCAATCCAATGCCACC
ATGTCCCCCTTGGGAGTCCTCCTGAAAATGATCCATAATGCCCTGCGCTTCATTCCCGTCACCTCTGTGG
TGTTGCTTTACCACCGCGTCCATCCTGAGGAAGTCACCTTCCACCTCTACCTGATCCCAAGTGACTGCTC
CATTCGGAAGGCCATAGATGATCTAGAAATGAAATTCCAGTTTGTGCGAATCCACAAGCCACCCCCGCTG
ACCCCACTTTATATGGGCTGTCGTTACACTGTGTCTGGGTCTGGTTCAGGGATGCTGGAAATACTCCCCA
AGGAACTGGAGCTCTGCTATCGAAGCCCTGGAGAAGACCAGCTGTTCTCGGAGTTCTACGTTGGCCACTT
GGGATCAGGGATCAGGCTGCAAGTGAAAGACAAGAAAGATGAGACTCTGGTGTGGGAGGCCTTGGTGAAA
CCAGGAGATCTCATGCCTGCAACTACTCTGATCCCTCCAGCCCGCATAGCCGTACCTTCACCTCTGGATG
CCCCGCAGTTGCTGCACTTTGTGGACCAGTATCGAGAGCAGCTGATAGCCCGAGTGACATCGGTGGAGGT
TGTCTTGGACAAACTGCATGGACAGGTGCTGAGCCAGGAGCAGTACGAGAGGGTGCTGGCTGAGAACACG
AGGCCCAGCCAGATGCGGAAGCTGTTCAGCTTGAGCCAGTCCTGGGACCGGAAGTGCAAAGATGGACTCT
ACCAAGCCCTGAAGGAGACCCATCCTCACCTCATTATGGAACTCTGGAGGAAGGGCAGCAAAAAGGGACT
CCTGCCACTCAGCAGCGACCCAGCTTTCTTGTACAAAGTGGTTGATATCGACTACAAGGACGATGACGAC
AAGTAGTAATAACATTGGAAGTGGATAATCTAGAGGGCCCTATTCTATAGTGTCACCTAAATGCTAGAGC
TCGCTGATCAGCCTCGACTGTGCCTTCTAGTTGCCAGCCATCTGTTGTTTGCCCCTCCCCCGTGCCTTCC
TTGACCCTGGAAGGTGCCACTCCCACTGTCCTTTCCTAATAAAATGAGGAAATTGCATCGCATTGTCTGA
GTAGGTGTCATTCTATTCTGGGGGGTGGGGTGGGGCAGGACAGCAAGGGGGAGGATTGGGAAGACAATAG
CAGGCATGCTGGGGATGCGGTGGGCTCTATGGCTTCTGAGGCGGAAAGAACCAGCTGGGGCTCTAGGGGG
TATCCCC
[124 nt withheld, positions 1898-2021]
C
[91 nt withheld, positions 2023-2113]
A
[49 nt withheld, positions 2115-2163]
CCTTTGACGTTGGAGTCCACGTTCTTT
[37 nt withheld, positions 2191-2227]
ACCCTATCTCGGTCTATTCTTTTGATTTATAAGGGATTTTGCCGATTTCGGCCTATTGGTTAAAAAATGA
GCTGATTTAACAAAAATTTAACGCGAATTAATTCTGTGGAATGTGTGTCAGTTAGGGTGTGGAAAGTCCC
CAGGCTCCCCAGCAGGCAGAAGTATGCAAAGCATGCATCTCAATTAGTCAGCAACCAGGTGTGGAAAGTC
CCCAGGCTCCCCAGCAGGCAGAAGTATGCAAAGCATGCATCTCAATTAGTCAGCAACCATAGTCCCGCCC
CTAACTCCGCCCATCCCGCCCCTAACTCCGCCCAGTTCCGCCCATTCTCCGCCCCATGGCTGACTAATTT
TTTTTATTTATGCAGAGGCCGAGGCCGCCTCTGCCTCTGAGCTATTCCAGAAGTAGTGAGGAGGCTTTTT
TGGAGGCCTAGGCTTTTGCAAAAAGCTCCCGGGAGCTTGTATATCCATTTTCGGATCTGATCAAGAGACA
GGATGAGGATCGTTTCGCATGATTGAACAAGATGGATTGCACGCAGGTTCTCCGGCCGCTTGGGTGGAGA
GGCTATTCGGCTATGACTGGGCACAACAGACAATCGGCTGCTCTGATGCCGCCGTGTTCCGGCTGTCAGC
GCAGGGGCGCCCGGTTCTTTTTGTCAAGACCGACCTGTCCGGTGCCCTGAATGAACTGCAGGACGAGGCA
GCGCGGCTATCGTGGCTGGCCACGACGGGCGTTCCTTGCGCAGCTGTGCTCGACGTTGTCACTGAAGCGG
GAAGGGACTGGCTGCTATTGGGCGAAGTGCCGGGGCAGGATCTCCTGTCATCTCACCTTGCTCCTGCCGA
GAAAGTATCCATCATGGCTGATGCAATGCGGCGGCTGCATACGCTTGATCCGGCTACCTGCCCATTCGAC
CACCAAGCGAAACATCGCATCGAGCGAGCACGTACTCGGATGGAAGCCGGTCTTGTCGATCAGGATGATC
TGGACGAAGAGCATCAGGGGCTCGCGCCAGCCGAACTGTTCGCCAGGCTCAAGGCGCGCATGCCCGACGG
CGAGGATCTCGTCGTGACCCATGGCGATGCCTGCTTGCCGAATATCATGGTGGAAAATGGCCGCTTTTCT
GGATTCATCGACTGTGGCCGGCTGGGTGTGGCGGACCGCTATCAGGACATAGCGTTGGCTACCCGTGATA
TTGCTGAAGAGCTTGGCGGCGAATGGGCTGACCGCTTCCTCGTGCTTTACGGTATCGCCGCTCCCGATTC
GCAGCGCATCGCCTTCTATCGCCTTCTTGACGAGTTCTTCTGAGCGGGACTCTGGGGTTCGAAATGACCG
ACCAAGCGACGCCCAACCTGCCATCACGAGATTTCGATTCCACCGCCGCCTTCTATGAAAGGTTGGGCTT
CGGAATCGTTTTCCGGGACGCCGGCTGGATGATCCTCCAGCGCGGGGATCTCATGCTGGAGTTCTTCGCC
CACCCCAACTTGTTTATTGCAGCTTATAATGGTTACAAATAAAGCAATAGCATCACAAATTTCACAAATA
AAGCATTTTTTTCACTGCATTCTAGTTGTGGTTTGTCCAAACTCATCAATGTATCTTATCATGTCTGTAT
ACCGTCGACCTCTAGCTAGAGCTTGGCGTAATCATGGTCATAGCTGTTTCCTGTGTGAAATTGTTATCCG
CTCACAATTCCACACAACATACGAGCCGGAAGCATAAAGTGTAAAGCCTGGGGTGCCTAATGAGTGAGCT
AACTCACATTAATTGCGTTGCGCTCACTGCCCGCTTTCCAGTCGGGAAACCTGTCGTGCCAGCTGCATTA
ATGAATCGGCCAACGCGCGGGGAGAGGCGGTTTGCGTATTGGGCGCTCTTCCGCTTCCTCGCTCACTGAC
TCGCTGCGCTCGGTCGTTCGGCTGCGGCGAGCGGTATCAGCTCACTCAAAGGCGGTAATACGGTTATCCA
CAGAATCAGGGGATAACGCAGGAAAGAACATGTGAGCAAAAGGCCAGCAAAAGGCCAGGAACCGTAAAAA
GGCCGCGTTGCTGGCGTTTTTCCATAGGCTCCGCCCCCCTGACGAGCATCACAAAAATCGACGCTCAAGT
CAGAGGTGGCGAAACCCGACAGGACTATAAAGATACCAGGCGTTTCCCCCTGGAAGCTCCCTCGTGCGCT
CTCCTGTTCCGACCCTGCCGCTTACCGGATACCTGTCCGCCTTTCTCCCTTCGGGAAGCGTGGCGCTTTC
TCATAGCTCACGCTGTAGGTATCTCAGTTCGGTGTAGGTCGTTCGCTCCAAGCTGGGCTGTGTGCACGAA
CCCCCCGTTCAGCCCGACCGCTGCGCCTTATCCGGTAACTATCGTCTTGAGTCCAACCCGGTAAGACACG
ACTTATCGCCACTGGCAGCAGCCACTGGTAACAGGATTAGCAGAGCGAGGTATGTAGGCGGTGCTACAGA
GTTCTTGAAGTGGTGGCCTAACTACGGCTACACTAGAAGAACAGTATTTGGTATCTGCGCTCTGCTGAAG
CCAGTTACCTTCGGAAAAAGAGTTGGTAGCTCTTGATCCGGCAAACAAACCACCGCTGGTAGCGGTGGTT
TTTTTGTTTGCAAGCAGCAGATTACGCGCAGAAAAAAAGGATCTCAAGAAGATCCTTTGATCTTTTCTAC
GGGGTCTGACGCTCAGTGGAACGAAAACTCACGTTAAGGGATTTTGGTCATGAGATTATCAAAAAGGATC
TTCACCTAGATCCTTTTAAATTAAAAATGAAGTTTTAAATCAATCTAAAGTATATATGAGTAAACTTGGT
CTGACAGTTACCAATGCTTAATCAGTGAGGCACCTATCTCAGCGATCTGTCTATTTCGTTCATCCATAGT
TGCCTGACTCCCCGTCGTGTAGATAACTACGATACGGGAGGGCTTACCATCTGGCCCCAGTGCTGCAATG
ATACCGCGAGACCCACGCTCACCGGCTCCAGATTTATCAGCAATAAACCAGCCAGCCGGAAGGGCCGAGC
GCAGAAGTGGTCCTGCAACTTTATCCGCCTCCATCCAGTCTATTAATTGTTGCCGGGAAGCTAGAGTAAG
TAGTTCGCCAGTTAATAGTTTGCGCAACGTTGTTGCCATTGCTACAGGCATCGTGGTGTCACGCTCGTCG
TTTGGTATGGCTTCATTCAGCTCCGGTTCCCAACGATCAAGGCGAGTTACATGATCCCCCATGTTGTGCA
AAAAAGCGGTTAGCTCCTTCGGTCCTCCGATCGTTGTCAGAAGTAAGTTGGCCGCAGTGTTATCACTCAT
GGTTATGGCAGCACTGCATAATTCTCTTACTGTCATGCCATCCGTAAGATGCTTTTCTGTGACTGGTGAG
TACTCAACCAAGTCATTCTGAGAATAGTGTATGCGGCGACCGAGTTGCTCTTGCCCGGCGTCAATACGGG
ATAATACCGCGCCACATAGCAGAACTTTAAAAGTGCTCATCATTGGAAAACGTTCTTCGGGGCGAAAACT
CTCAAGGATCTTACCGCTGTTGAGATCCAGTTCGATGTAACCCACTCGTGCACCCAACTGATCTTCAGCA
TCTTTTACTTTCACCAGCGTTTCTGGGTGAGCAAAAACAGGAAGGCAAAATGCCGCAAAAAAGGGAATAA
GGGCGACACGGAAATGTTGAATACTCATACTCTTCCTTTTTCATTATTATTGAAGCATTTATCAGGGTTA
TTGTCTCATGAGCGGATACATATTTGAATGTATTTAGAAAAATAAACAAATAGGGGTTCCGCGCACATTT
CCCCGAAAAGTGCCACCTGACGTCGACGGATCGGGAGATCTCCCGATCCCCTATGGTGCACTCTCAGTAC
AATCTGCTCTGATGCCGCATAGTTAAGCCAGTATCTGCTCCCTGCTTGTGTGTTGGAGGTCGCTGAGTAG
TGCGCGAGCAAAATTTAAGCTACAACAAGGCAAGGCTTGACCGACAATTGCATGAAGAATCTGCTTAGGG
TTAGGCGTTTTGCGCTGCTTCGCGATGTACGGGCCAGATATACGCGTT
