>Addgene plasmid #163990 | pcDNA3.1 6A NLRP1 UPA-CARD-FLAG E1461R | depositor partial sequence | sequence record 318209 | Insert sequence
ATGTCCCCCTTGGGAGTCCTCCTGAAAATGATCCATAATGCCCTGCGCTTCATTCCCGTCACCTCTGTGG
TGTTGCTTTACCACCGCGTCCATCCTGAGGAAGTCACCTTCCACCTCTACCTGATCCCAAGTGACTGCTC
CATTCGGAAGGCCATAGATGATCTAGAAATGAAATTCCAGTTTGTGCGAATCCACAAGCCACCCCCGCTG
ACCCCACTTTATATGGGCTGTCGTTACACTGTGTCTGGGTCTGGTTCAGGGATGCTGGAAATACTCCCCA
AGGAACTGGAGCTCTGCTATCGAAGCCCTGGAGAAGACCAGCTGTTCTCGGAGTTCTACGTTGGCCACTT
GGGATCAGGGATCAGGCTGCAAGTGAAAGACAAGAAAGATGAGACTCTGGTGTGGGAGGCCTTGGTGAAA
CCAGGAGATCTCATGCCTGCAACTACTCTGATCCCTCCAGCCCGCATAGCCGTACCTTCACCTCTGGATG
CCCCGCAGTTGCTGCACTTTGTGGACCAGTATCGAGAGCAGCTGATAGCCCGAGTGACATCGGTGGAGGT
TGTCTTGGACAAACTGCATGGACAGGTGCTGAGCCAGGAGCAGTACGAGAGGGTGCTGGCTGAGAACACG
AGGCCCAGCCAGATGCGGAAGCTGTTCAGCTTGAGCCAGTCCTGGGACCGGAAGTGCAAAGATGGACTCT
ACCAAGCCCTGAAGGAGACCCATCCTCACCTCATTATGGAACTCTGGAGGAAGGGCAGCAAAAAGGGACT
CCTGCCACTCAGCAGCGACCCAGCTTTCTTGTACAAAGTGGTTGATATCGACTACAAGGACGATGACGAC
AAGTAG
